>Addgene plasmid #192894 | pPB-cT3G-cERP2-TCF21 | addgene full sequence | sequence record 382106 | Addgene NGS Result
AGAACGTATGAAGAGTTTACTCCCTATCAGTGATAGAGAACGTATGCAGASTTTACTCCCTATCAGTGAT
AGAGAACGTATRMRGASTTTACTCCCTATCAGTGATAGAGAACGTATAAGGAGTTTACTCCCTATCAGTG
ATAGAGAACGTATGACCAGTTTACTCCCTATCAGTGATAGAGAACGTATCTACAGTTTACTCCCTATCAG
TGATAGAGAACGTATATCCAGTTTACTCCCTATCAGTGATAGAGAACGTATAAGCTTGCCTATATAAGCA
GAGCTCGTTTAGTGAACCGTCAGATCGCCTGGAGACGCCATCCACGCTGTTTTGACCTCCATAGAAGACA
CCGGGACCGATCCAGCCTACCACAAGTTTGTACAAAAAAGCAGGCTCCACCATGTCCACCGGCTCCCTCA
GCGATGTGGAGGACCTTCAAGAGGTGGAGATGTTGGAATGTGACGGGTTGAAAATGGATTCGAACAAGGA
ATTTGTGACTTCCAACGAGAGCACCGAGGAGAGCTCCAACTGCGAGAATGGGTCTCCCCAGAAGGGCCGC
GGCGGCCTGGGCAAGAGGAGGAAGGCGCCCACCAAGAAGAGCCCCCTGAGCGGGGTCAGCCAGGAGGGGA
AGCAGGTCCAGCGCAACGCCGCCAACGCGCGAGAGCGGGCCCGCATGCGAGTGCTGAGCAAGGCCTTCTC
CAGACTCAAGACCACCCTGCCCTGGGTGCCCCCCGACACCAAGCTCTCCAAGCTGGACACGCTCAGGCTG
GCGTCCAGCTACATCGCCCACTTGAGGCAGATCCTGGCTAACGACAAATACGAGAACGGGTACATTCACC
CGGTCAACCTGACGTGGCCCTTTATGGTGGCCGGGAAACCCGAGAGTGACCTGAAAGAAGTGGTGACCGC
GAGCCGCTTATGTGGAACCACCGCGTCCTTGGACCCAGCTTTCTTGTACAAAGTGGTATACCCATACGAT
GTTCCAGATTACGCTTAGTAATGAGAAATACTCAGAAGATGTCACTCACCATAGTCCGCAGTGAAAGATA
AATGATCCTGGAGGCTCTCAAATTAGAGTTTTAGAGCTAGAAATAGCAAGTAGGCCACTGAGCAAGAACT
ATGAATGAGATCTTTAGACATATTGCGGCCGCTTTCTCCGCGATCCAGACATGATAAGATACATTGATGA
GTTTGGACAAACCAAAACTAGAATGCAGTGAAAAAAATGCCTTATTTGTGAAATTTGTGATGCTATTGCC
TTATTTGTAACCATTATAAGCTGCAATAAACAAGTTATCTATAACAAGAAAATATATATATAATAAGTTA
TCACGTAAGTAGAACATGAAATAACAATATAATTATCGTATGAGTTAAATCTTAAAAGTCACGTAAAAGA
TAATCATGCGTCATTTTGACTCACGCGGTCGTTATAGTTCAAAATCAGTGACACTTACCGCATTGACAAG
CACGCCTCACGGGAGCTCCAAGCGGCGACTGAGATGTCCTAAATGCACAGCGACGGATTCGCGCTATTTA
GAAAGAGAGAGCAATATTTCAAGAATGCATGCGTCAATTTTACGCAGACTATCTTTCTAGGGTTAAGAAT
TCACTGGCCGTCGTTTTACAACGTCGTGACTGGGAAAACCCTGGCGTTACCCAACTTAATCGCCTTGCAG
CACATCCCCCTTTCGCCAGCTGGCGTAATAGCGAAGAGGCCCGCACCGATCGCCCTTCCCAACAGTTGCG
CAGCCTGAATGGCGAATGGCGCCTGATGCGGTATTTTCTCCTTACGCATCTGTGCGGTATTTCACACCGC
ATATGGTGCACTCTCAGTACAATCTGCTCTGATGCCGCATAGTTAAGCCAGCCCCGACACCCGCCAACAC
CCGCTGACGCGCCCTGACGGGCTTGTCTGCTCCCGGCATCCGCTTACAGACAAGCTGTGACCATGTCTCC
GGGAGCTGCATGTGTCAGAGGTTTTCACCGTCATCACCGAAACACGCGAGTTCGAAAGGGCCTCGTGATA
CGCCTATTTTTATAGGTTAATGTCATGATAATAATGGTTTCTTAGACGTCAGGTGGCACTTTTCGGGGAA
ATGTGCGCGGAACCCCTATTTGTTTATTTTTCTAAATACATTCAAATATGTATCCGCTCATGAGACAATA
ACCCTGATAAATGCTTCAATAATATTGAAAAAGGAAGAGTATGAGTATTCAACATTTCCGTGTCGCCCTT
ATTCCCTTTTTTGCGGCATTTTGCCTTCCTGTTTTTGCTCACCCAGAAACGCTGGTGAAAGTAAAAGATG
CTGAAGATCAGTTGGGTGCACGAGTGGGTTACATCGAACTGGATCTCAACAGCGGTAAGATCCTTGAGAG
TTTTCGCCCCGAAGAACGTTTTCCAATGATGAGCACTTTTAAAGTTCTGCTATGTGGCGCGGTATTATCC
CGTATTGACGCCGGGCAAGAGCAACTCGGTCGCCGCATACACTATTCTCAGAATGACTTGGTTGAGTACT
CACCAGTCACAGAAAAGCATCTTACGGATGGCATGACAGTAAGAGAATTATGCAGTGCTGCCATAACCAT
GAGTGATAACACTGCGGCCAACTTACTTCTGACAACGATCGGAGGACCGAAGGAGCTAACCGCTTTTTTG
CACAACATGGGGGATCATGTAACTCGCCTTGATCGTTGGGAACCGGAGCTGAATGAAGCCATACCAAACG
ACGAGCGTGACACCACGATGCCTGTAGCAATGGCAACAACGTTGCGCAAACTATTAACTGGCGAACTACT
TACTCTAGCTTCCCGGCAACAATTAATAGACTGGATGGAGGCGGATAAAGTTGCAGGACCACTTCTGCGC
TCGGCCCTTCCGGCTGGCTGGTTTATTGCTGATAAATCTGGAGCCGGTGAGCGTGGTTCACGCGGTATCA
TTGCAGCACTGGGGCCAGATGGTAAGCCCTCCCGTATCGTAGTTATCTACACGACGGGGAGTCAGGCAAC
TATGGATGAACGAAATAGACAGATCGCTGAGATAGGTGCCTCACTGATTAAGCATTGGTAACTGTCAGAC
CAAGTTTACTCATATATACTTTAGATTGATTTAAAACTTCATTTTTAATTTAAAAGGATCTAGGTGAAGA
TCCTTTTTGATAATCTCATGACCAAAATCCCTTAACGTGAGTTTTCGTTCCACTGAGCGTCAGACCCCGT
AGAAAAGATCAAAGGATCTTCTTGAGATCCTTTTTTTCTGCGCGTAATCTGCTGCTTGCAAACAAAAAAA
CCACCGCTACCAGCGGTGGTTTGTTTGCCGGATCAAGAGCTACCAACTCTTTTTCCGAAGGTAACTGGCT
TCAGCAGAGCGCAGATACCAAATACTGTTCTTCTAGTGTAGCCGTAGTTAGGCCACCACTTCAAGAACTC
TGTAGCACCGCCTACATACCTCGCTCTGCTAATCCTGTTACCAGTGGCTGCTGCCAGTGGCGATAAGTCG
TGTCTTACCGGGTTGGACTCAAGACGATAGTTACCGGATAAGGCGCAGCGGTCGGGCTGAACGGGGGGTT
CGTGCACACAGCCCAGCTTGGAGCGAACGACCTACACCGAACTGAGATACCTACAGCGTGAGCTATGAGA
AAGCGCCACGCTTCCCGAAGGGAGAAAGGCGGACAGGTATCCGGTAAGCGGCAGGGTCGGAACAGGAGAG
CGCACGAGGGAGCTTCCAGGGGGAAACGCCTGGTATCTTTATAGTCCTGTCGGGTTTCGCCACCTCTGAC
TTGAGCGTCGATTTTTGTGATGCTCGTCAGGGGGGCGGAGCCTATGGAAAAACGCCAGCAACGCGGCCTT
TTTACGGTTCCTGGCCTTTTGCTGGCCTTTTGCTCACATGTTCTTTCCTGCGTTATCCCCTGATTCTGTG
GATAACCGTATTACCGCCTTTGAGTGAGCTGATACCGCTCGCCGCAGCCGAACGACCGAGCGCAGCGAGT
CAGTGAGCGAGGAAGCGGATGAGCGCCCAATACGCAAACCGCCTCTCACCGCGCGTTGGCCGATTCATTA
ATGCAGCTGGCACGACAGGTTTCCCGACTGGAAAGCGGGCAGTGAGCGCAACGCAAACCGCCTCTCCCCG
CGCGTTGGCCGATTCATTAATGCAGCTGGCACGACAGGTTTCCCGACTGGAAAGCGGGCAGTGAGCGCAA
CGCAATTAATGTGAGTTAGCTCACTCATTAGGCACCCCAGGCTTTACACTTTATGCTTCCGGCTCGTATG
TTGTGTGGAATTGTGAGCGGATAACAATTTCACACAGGAAACAGCTATGACCATGATTACGCCAAGGTCG
ACTTAACCCTAGAAAGATAATCATATTGTGACGTACGTTAAAGATAATCATGCGTAAAATTGACGCATGT
GTTTTATCGGTCTGTATATCGAGGTTTATTTATTAATTTGAATAGATATTAAGTTTTATTATATTTACAC
TTACATACTAATAATAAATTCAACAAACAATTTATTTATGTTTATTTATTTATTAAAAAAAAACAAAAAC
TCAAAATTTCTTCTATAAAGTAACAAAACTTTTAGCAGTGAAAAAAATGCTTTATTTGTGAAATTTGTGA
TGCTATTGCTTTATTTGTAACCATTATAAGCTGCAATAAACAAGTTAACAACAACAATTGCATTCATTTT
ATGTTTCAGGTTCAGGGGGAGGTGTGGGAGGTTTTTTAAAGCAAGTAAAACCTCTACAAATGTGGTATGG
CTGATTATGATCCTCTGGAGATTCATGCGCCAGGTTTTCTGGTCATGCACCACGTTCGTGGGCCCTCAGG
AACCTCCACGTCAGCGGTAACTGTGAAGCCCAGTCGCTCGTAAAAAGGAAGATTCCGGGGAGCACTGGTT
TCGAGGAACGCCGGCACGCCAGCCCGTTCCGCGGCCTCAACACCAGGAAGAACGACAGCGCTTCCCAAAC
CTTTACCTTGGTGATCTGGGCTGACACCGACAGTGGCAAGAAACCACGCAGGCTCCTTTGGTCTATGAGG
AGCCAGCAAGCCCTCCATTTGCTGTTGTGCCGCCAACCTACTCCCTGACAGCTCGGCCATCCGCGGACCT
ATTTCCGCGAACACTGCGCCGGCTTCGACGCTTTCCGGAGTAGTCCAGACCGCAACTGCGGCACCATCGT
CCGCAACCCAAACTTTACCAATGTCCAGACCCACGCGCGTAAGAAACAGCTCTTGCAACTCAGTTACCCT
CTCTATGTGTCTGTCCGGATCTACGGTATGGCGGGTCGCTGGATAATCTGCAAATGCTGCGGCAAGTGTT
CGGACAGCCCGTGGTACATCGTCACGGGTAGCGAGCCTAACAGTGGGCTTATATTCCGTCATGGGGCCGG
GGTTCTCCTCCACGTCGCCGGCCTGCTTCAGCAGGCTGAAGTTGGTGGCGCCGCTGCCCCCGGGGAGCAT
GTCAAGGTCAAAATCGTCAAGAGCGTCAGCAGGCAGCATATCAAGGTCAAAGTCGTCAAGGGCATCGGCT
GGGAGCATGTCTAAGTCAAAATCGTCAAGGGCGTCGGTCGGCCCGCCGCTTTCGCACTTTAGCTGTTTCT
CCAGGCCACATATGATTAGTTCCAGGCCGAAAAGGAAGGCAGGTTCGGCTCCCTGCCGGTCGAACAGCTC
AATTGCTTGTTTCAGAAGTGGGGGCATAGAATCGGTGGTAGGTGTCTCTCTTTCCTCTTTTGCTACTTGA
TGCTCCTGTTCCTCCAATACGCAGCCCAGTGTAAAGTGGCCCACGGCGGACAGAGCGTACAGTGCGTTCT
CCAGGGAGAAGCCTTGCTGACACAGGAACGCGAGCTGATTTTCCAGGGTTTCGTACTGTTTCTCTGTTGG
GCGGGTGCCGAGATGCACTTTAGCCCCGTCACGATGTGAGAGGAGAGCACAGCGGTATGACTTGGCGTTG
TTCCGCAGAAAGTCTTGCCATGACTCGCCTTCCAGGGGGCAGGAGTGGGTATGATGCCTGTCCAGCATCT
CGATTGGCAGGGCATCGAGCAGGGCCCGCTTGTTCTTCACGTGCCAGTACAGGGTAGGCTGCTCAACTCC
CAGCTTTTGAGCGAGTTTCCTTGTCGTCAGGCCTTCGATACCGACTCCATTGAGTAATTCCAGAGCAGAG
TTTATGACTTTGCTCTTGTCCAGTCTAGACATCTTATCGTCATCGTCTTTGTAATCCATGGTGGCGGATC
CCGCGTCACGACACCTGTGTTCTGGCGGCAAACCCGTTGCGAAAAAGAACGTTCACGGCGACTACTGCAC
TTATATACGGTTCTCCCCCACCCTCGGGAAAAAGGCGGAGCCAGTACACGACATCACTTTCCCAGTTTAC
CCCGCGCCACCTTCTCTAGGCACCGGTTCAATTGCCGACCCCTCCCCCCAACTTCTCGGGCACTGTGGGC
CATGTGCGCTCTGCCCCATGGTAATAGCCATGACTAATACGTAGATGTACTGCCAAGTAGGAAAGTGCCA
TAAGGTCATGTACTGGGCATAATGCCAGGCGGGCCATTTACCGTCATTGACGTCAATAGGGGGCGTACTT
GGCATATGATACACTTGATGTACTGCCAAGTGGGCAGTTTACCGTAAATACTCCACCCATTGACGTCAAT
GGAAAGTGCCTATTGGCGTTACTATGGGAACATACGTCATTATTGACGTCAATGGGCGGGGGTCGTTGGG
CGGTCAGCCAGGCGGGCCATTTACCGTAAGTTATGTAACGCGGAACTCCATATATGGGCTATGAACTAAT
GACCCCGTAATTGATTACTATTAATAACTAGTCAATAATCAATGTCATAAGCTCTAATCGCATAATCGAG
CTAAGAGCGATTAATATGCTTAGCTAGCTTAGCTAAGCTAGATTTCTCTATTCTCCCACAATATATAGCA
GCTATTAGCTTAGCAGTCCGAATACGATCGTCCACGATCCATAAGCGTAACACATTTGAGTAGCGACTGA
CGGGCACCGGAGCCACTCGAGTGGAATTATCACCTCGAGTTTACTCCCTATCAGTGATAG
Features (pLannotate 1.2.2; 30 found; start..end, strand, type, name):
     13..261     +  promoter       TRE3GV promoter (fragment): 3rd-generation Tet-responsive promoter that can be activated by binding of Tet-On® 3G, optimized for retroviral and lentiviral vectors
     21..39      +  protein_bind   tet operator: tetO; bacterial operator O2 for the tetR and tetA genes tetracycline repressor TetR
    237..255     +  protein_bind   tet operator: tetO; bacterial operator O2 for the tetR and tetA genes tetracycline repressor TetR
    268..309     +  promoter       tight TRE promoter (fragment): Tet-responsive promoter PTight, consisting of seven tet operator sequences followed by the minimal CMV promoter
    372..396     +  protein_bind   attB1: mutant version of attB; recombination site for the Gateway® BP reaction BP Clonase™
    402..938     +  CDS            TCF21: TCF21_HUMAN - Also known as BHLHA23, POD1. Experimental evidence at protein level: Swiss-Prot protein existence level 1. Involved in epithelial-mesenchymal interactions in kidney and lung morphogenesis that include epithelial differentiation and branching morphogenesis. May play a role in the specification or differentiation of one or more subsets of epicardial cell types. From Homo sapiens (Human).
    943..967     -  protein_bind   attB2: mutant version of attB; recombination site for the Gateway® BP reaction BP Clonase™
    969..997     +  CDS            3xHA (fragment): three tandem HA epitope tags
   1035..1057    +  promoter       SNR52 promoter (fragment): promoter for the S. cerevisiae small nucleolar RNA gene SNR52
   1078..1101    +  misc_RNA       gRNA scaffold (fragment): guide RNA scaffold for the Streptococcus pyogenes CRISPR/Cas9 system
   1162..1296    -  polyA_signal   SV40 poly(A) signal: SV40 polyadenylation signal
   1609..1766    +  CDS            lacZα (fragment): LacZα fragment of β-galactosidase; lacZ fragment
   1772..1871    -  misc_feature   bom (fragment): basis of mobility region from pBR322
   1975..2010    -  CDS            rop (fragment): Rop protein, which maintains plasmids at low copy number; rop
   2106..2210    +  promoter       AmpR promoter: bla
   2211..3071    +  CDS            AmpR: β-lactamase; bla; confers resistance to ampicillin, carbenicillin, and related antibiotics
   3242..3830    +  rep_origin     ori: high-copy-number ColE1/pMB1/pBR322/pUC origin of replication
   4013..4105    +  CDS            lacI (fragment): lac repressor; lacI; The lac repressor binds to the lac operator to inhibit transcription in E. coli. This inhibition can be relieved by adding lactose or isopropyl-β-D-thiogalactopyranoside (IPTG).
   4111..4194    +  CDS            lacI (fragment): lac repressor; lacI; The lac repressor binds to the lac operator to inhibit transcription in E. coli. This inhibition can be relieved by adding lactose or isopropyl-β-D-thiogalactopyranoside (IPTG).
   4207..4228    +  protein_bind   CAP binding site: CAP binding activates transcription in the presence of cAMP. E. coli catabolite activator protein
   4243..4273    +  promoter       lac promoter: promoter for the E. coli lac operon
   4281..4297    +  protein_bind   lac operator: The lac repressor binds to the lac operator to inhibit transcription in E. coli. This inhibition can be relieved by adding lactose or isopropyl-β-D-thiogalactopyranoside (IPTG). lac repressor encoded by lacI
   4585..4666    -  polyA_signal   SV40 poly(A) signal: SV40 polyadenylation signal
   4689..4772    -  CDS            large T antigen (fragment): large T antigen from SV40 (simian virus 40)
   4786..5382    -  CDS            pac: PUAC_STRAD - Protein predicted: Swiss-Prot protein existence level 4. Detoxification of puromycin. From Streptomyces alboniger.
   5455..5565    -  CDS            VP48: 3 tandem repeats of the minimal activation domain of herpes simplex virus VP16 (Cheng et al., 2013)
   5495..6192    -  CDS            rtTA3 (fragment): reverse tetracycline transactivator 3 activates expression from Tet-responsive promoters in the presence of doxycycline
   6245..6456    -  promoter       EF-1α core promoter: core promoter for human elongation factor EF-1α
   6457..6836    -  enhancer       CMV enhancer: human cytomegalovirus immediate early enhancer
   7035..7060    +  promoter       tight TRE promoter (fragment): Tet-responsive promoter PTight, consisting of seven tet operator sequences followed by the minimal CMV promoter
