[The description below was written by a language model from this plasmid's Addgene catalogue record and pLannotate feature annotations shown in this document.]
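Description:
pPB-cT3G-cERP2-TCF21 is a mammalian expression plasmid built as a barcoded piggyBac transposon, designed for stable genomic integration and doxycycline-inducible expression of the human transcription factor TCF21 (also called POD1 or bHLHa23). It derives from the PB-CT3G-CERP2-MG destination backbone, with the TCF21 coding sequence introduced by Gateway cloning, as reflected by the attB1 and attB2 sites flanking the open reading frame. In bacteria it is maintained at high copy from a ColE1/pUC-type origin and selected with ampicillin through the β-lactamase gene. The automated feature table does not annotate the piggyBac terminal repeats or the barcode, so their positions cannot be given from this record. Several short hits (SNR52 promoter, gRNA scaffold, lacZα, lacI, rop and large T antigen fragments) look like backbone remnants or chance matches rather than functional parts.

The inducible cassette consists of a third-generation Tet-responsive promoter (tet operator repeats joined to a minimal CMV promoter), which spans the origin of the circular sequence. It drives TCF21 fused at its C terminus to an HA epitope, followed by an SV40 polyadenylation signal. A second, oppositely oriented cassette uses a CMV enhancer with the EF-1α core promoter to constitutively express a reverse tetracycline transactivator (annotated as rtTA3 with VP16-derived activation repeats) and puromycin N-acetyltransferase, ending in another SV40 poly(A) signal. How the two coding regions are linked is not annotated. This all-in-one design means that puromycin-selected cells already carry the transactivator, so adding doxycycline switches on TCF21. The associated work used transcription factor overexpression to direct human iPSCs toward ovarian granulosa-like cells.
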