Addgene plasmid #192894: pPB-cT3G-cERP2-TCF21
Purpose: Barcoded piggybac transposon vector with Dox-inducible expression of TCF21
Depositing lab: George Church. Depositing organization: Harvard Medical School. Publication: Directed differentiation of human iPSCs to functional ovarian granulosa-like cells via transcription factor overexpression. Pierson Smela MD, Kramme CC, Fortuna PRJ, Adams JL, Su R, Dong E, Kobayashi M, Brixi G, Kavirayuni VS, Tysinger E, Kohman RE, Shioda T, Chatterjee P, Church GM. Elife. 2023 Feb 21;12:e83291. doi: 10.7554/eLife.83291. PubMed 36803359.
Backbone
  Vector backbone: PB-CT3G-CERP2-MG
  Backbone manufacturer: George Church (Addgene plasmid # 175503)
  Backbone size w/o insert (bp): 6509
  Vector type: Mammalian Expression
  Selectable markers: Puromycin
Growth in bacteria
  Bacterial resistance: Ampicillin, 100 μg/mL
  Growth temperature: 37°C
  Growth strain: DH5alpha
  Copy number: High Copy
Gene/Insert
  Gene/Insert name: TCF21
  Species: H. sapiens (human)
  Insert size (bp): 548
  Entrez Gene: TCF21 (a.k.a. POD1, bHLHa23)
  Promoter: TET3G-miniCMV
  Tag / fusion protein: HA (C terminal on insert)
  Cloning method: Gateway Cloning
Terms and licenses: Academic/Nonprofit Terms; Industry Terms: Not Available to Industry
Depositor comments: Also expresses rTTA and puromycin acetyltransferase
How to cite: pPB-cT3G-cERP2-TCF21 was a gift from George Church (Addgene plasmid # 192894 ; http://n2t.net/addgene:192894 ; RRID:Addgene_192894)
